>Addgene plasmid #201399 | pT2/sh-FYN1-GFP_Seq_C | addgene full sequence | sequence record 394152 | Addgene NGS Result
CACCTG
[34 nt withheld, positions 7-40]
A
[89 nt withheld, positions 42-130]
C
[91 nt withheld, positions 132-222]
A
[49 nt withheld, positions 224-272]
CCTTTGACGTTGGAGTCCACGTTCTTT
[37 nt withheld, positions 300-336]
ACCCTATCTCGGTCTATTCTTTTGATTTATAAGGGATTTTGCCGATTTCGGCCTATTGGTTAAAAAATGA
GCTGATTTAACAAAAATTTAACGCGAATTTTAACAAAATATTAACGCTTACAATTTCCATTCGCCATTCA
GGCTGCGCAACTGTTGGGAAGGGCGATCGGTGCGGGCCTCTTCGCTATTACGCCAGCTGGCGAAAGGGGG
ATGTGCTGCAAGGCGATTAAGTTGGGTAACGCCAGGGTTTTCCCAGTCACGACGTTGTAAAACGACGGCC
AGTGAGCGCGCGTAATACGACTCACTATAGGGCGAATTGGAGCTCGGATCCCTATACAGTTGAAGTCGGA
AGTTTACATACACTTAAGTTGGAGTCATTAAAACTCGTTTTTCAACTACTCCACAAATTTCTTGTTAACA
AACAATAGTTTTGGCAAGTCAGTTAGGACATCTACTTTGTGCATGACACAAGTCATTTTTCCAACAATTG
TTTACAGACAGATTATTTCACTTATAATTCACTGTATCACAATTCCAGTGGGTCAGAAGTTTACATACAC
TAAGTTGACTGTGCCTTTAAACAGCTTGGAAAATTCCAGAAAATGATGTCATGGCTTTAGAAGCTTGATC
TGAAGCCTATAGAGTACGAGCCATAGATAAAATAAAAGATTTTATTTAGTCTCCAGAAAAAGGGGGGAAT
GAAAGACCCCACCTGTAGGTTTGGCAAGCTAGCTTAAGTAACGCCATTTTGCAAGGCATGGAAAATACAT
AACTGAGAATAGAGAAGTTCAGATCAAGGTTAGGAACAGAGAGACAGCAGAATATGGGCCAAACAGGATA
TCTGTGGTAAGCAGTTCCTGCCCCGGCTCAGGGCCAAGAACAGATGGTCCCCAGATGCGGTCCCGCCCTC
AGCAGTTTCTAGAGAACCATCAGATGTTTCCAGGGTGCCCCAAGGACCTGAAATGACCCTGTGCCTTATT
TGAACTAACCAATCAGTTCGCTTCTCGCTTCTGTTCGCGCGCTTCTGCTCCCCGAGCTCAATAAAAGAGC
CCACAACCCCTCACTCGGCGCGCCAGTCCTCCGATAGACTGCGTCGCCCGGGTACCCGTATTCCCAATAA
AGCCTCTTGCTGTTTGCATCCGAATCGTGGACTCGCTGATCCTTGGGAGGGTCTCCTCAGATTGATTGAC
TGCCCACCTCGGGGGTCTTTCATTTGGAGGTTCCACCGAGATTTGGAGACCCCTGCCCAGGGACCACCGA
CCCCCCCGCCGGGAGGTAAGCTGGCCAGCGGTCGTTTCGTGTCTGTCTCTGTCTTTGTGCGTGTTTGTGC
CGGCATCTAATGTTTGCGCCTGCGTCTGTACTAGTTAGCTAACTAGCTCTGTATCTGGCGGACCCGTGGT
GGAACTGACGAGTTCTGAACACCCGGCCGCAACCCTGGGAGACGTCCCAGGGACTTTGGGGGCCGTTTTT
GTGGCCCGACCTGAGGAAGGGAGTCGATGTGGAATCCGACCCCGTCAGGATATGTGGTTCTGGTAGGAGA
CGAGAACCTAAAACAGTTCCCGCCTCCGTCTGAATTTTTGCTTTCGGTTTGGAACCGAAGCCGCGCGTCT
TGTCTGCTGCAGCGCTGCAGCATCGTTCTGTGTTGTCTCTGTCTGACTGTGTTTCTGTATTTGTCTGAAA
ATTAGGGCCAGACTGTTACCACTCCCTTAAGTTTGACCTTAGGTCACTGGAAAGATGTCGAGCGGATCGC
TCACAACCAGTCGGTAGATGTCAAGAAGAGACGTTGGGTTACCTTCTGCTCTGCAGAATGGCCAACCTTT
AACGTCGGATGGCCGCGAGACGGCACCTTTAACCGAGACCTCATCACCCAGGTTAAGATCAAGGTCTTTT
CACCTGGCCCGCATGGACACCCAGACCAGGTCCCCTACATCGTGACCTGGGAAGCCTTGGCTTTTGACCC
CCCTCCCTGGGTCAAGCCCTTTGTACACCCTAAGCCTCCGCCTCCTCTTCCTCCATCCGCCCCGTCTCTC
CCCCTTGAACCTCCTCGTTCGACCCCGCCTCGATCCTCCCTTTATCCAGCCCTCACTCCTTCTCTAGGCG
CCGGAATTAGATCTCTCGACTAGGGATAACAGGGTAATTGTTTGAATGAGGCTTCAGTACTTTACAGAAT
CGTTGCCTGCACATCTTGGAAACACTTGCTGGGATTACTTCTTCAGGTTAACCCAACAGAAGGCTCGAGT
GCTGTTGACAGTGAGCGCCCACACTAACTTCCTGTATAATAGTGAAGCCACAGATGTATTATACAGGAAG
TTAGTGTGGTTGCCTACTGCCTCGGAGAATTCAAGGGGCTACTTTAGGAGCAATTATCTTGTTTACTAAA
ACTGAATACCTTGCTATCTCTTTGATACATTTTTACAAAGCTGAATTAAAATGGTATAAATTAAATCACT
TTTTTCAATTCGCCAGCACAGTGGTCGACCCTGTGGAATGTGTGTCAGTTAGGGTGTGGAAAGTCCCCAG
GCTCCCCAGCAGGCAGAAGTATGCAAAGCATGCATCTCAATTAGTCAGCAACCAGGTGTGGAAAGTCCCC
AGGCTCCCCAGCAGGCAGAAGTATGCAAAGCATGCATCTCAATTAGTCAGCAACCATAGTCCCGCCCCTA
ACTCCGCCCATCCCGCCCCTAACTCCGCCCAGTTCCGCCCATTCTCCGCCCCATGGCTGACTAATTTTTT
TTATTTATGCAGAGGCCGAGGCCGCCTCGGCCTCTGAGCTATTCCAGAAGTAGTGAGGAGGCTTTTTTGG
AGGCCTAGGCTTTTGCAAAAAGCTCATGGTGAGCAAGGGCGAGGAGCTGTTCACCGGGGTGGTGCCCATC
CTGGTCGAGCTGGACGGCGACGTAAACGGCCACAAGTTCAGCGTGTCTGGCGAGGGCGAGGGCGATGCCA
CCTACGGCAAGCTGACCCTGAAGTTCATCTGCACCACCGGCAAGCTGCCCGTGCCCTGGCCCACCCTCGT
GACCACCCTGACCTACGGCGTGCAGTGCTTCAGCCGCTACCCCGACCACATGAAGCAGCACGACTTCTTC
AAGTCCGCCATGCCCGAAGGCTACGTCCAGGAGCGCACCATCTTCTTCAAGGACGACGGCAACTACAAGA
CCCGCGCCGAGGTGAAGTTCGAGGGCGACACCCTGGTGAACCGCATCGAGCTGAAGGGCATCGACTTCAA
GGAGGACGGCAACATCCTGGGGCACAAGCTGGAGTACAACTACAACAGCCACAACGTCTATATCATGGCC
GACAAGCAGAAGAACGGCATCAAGGCGAACTTCAAGATCCGCCACAACATCGAGGACGGCAGCGTGCAGC
TCGCCGACCACTACCAGCAGAACACCCCCATCGGCGACGGCCCCGTGCTGCTGCCCGACAACCACTACCT
GAGCACCCAGTCCGCCCTGAGCAAAGACCCCAACGAGAAGCGCGATCACATGGTCCTGCTGGAGTTCGTG
ACCGCCGCCGGGATCACTCTCGGCATGGACGAGCTGTACAAGTAATGAATTAATTAAGAATTATCAAGCT
TATCGATAAAATAAAAGATTTTATTTAGTCTCCAGAAAAAGGGGGGAATGAAAGACCCCACCTGTAGGTT
TGGCAAGCTAGCTTAAGTAACGCCATTTTGCAAGGCATGGAAAATACATAACTGAGAATAGAGAAGTTCA
GATCAAGGTTAGGAACAGAGAGACAGCAGAATATGGGCCAAACAGGATATCTGTGGTAAGCAGTTCCTGC
CCCGGCTCAGGGCCAAGAACAGATGGTCCCCAGATGCGGTCCCGCCCTCAGCAGTTTCTAGAGAACCATC
AGATGTTTCCAGGGTGCCCCAAGGACCTGAAATGACCCTGTGCCTTATTTGAACTAACCAATCAGTTCGC
TTCTCGCTTCTGTTCGCGCGCTTCTGCTCCCCGAGCTCAATAAAAGAGCCCACAACCCCTCACTCGGCGC
GCCAGTCCTCCGATAGACTGCGTCGCCCGGGTACCCGTGTATCCAATAAACCCTCTTGCAGTTGCATCCG
ACTTGTGGTCTCGCTGTTCCTTGGGAGGGTCTCCTCTGAGTGATTGACTACCCGTCAGCGGGGGTCTTTC
ATGGGTAACAGTTTCTTGAAGTTGGAGAACAACATTCTGAGGGTAGGAGTCGAATATTAAGTAATCCTGA
CTCAATTAGCCACTGTTTTGAATCCACATACTCCAATACTCCTGAAATAGTTCATTATGGACAGCGCAGA
AAGAGCTGGGGAGAATTGTGAAATTGTTATCCGCTCACAATTCCACACAACATACGAGCCGGAAGCATAA
AGTGTAAAGCCTGGGGTGCCTAATGAGTGAGCTAACTCACATTAATTGCGTTGCGCTCACTGCCCGCTTT
CCAGTCGGGAAACCTGTCGTGCCAGATCCATGGACTTCACTAGTGCGCGCGGCCGCTCTAGATGGCCAGA
TCTAGCTTGTGGAAGGCTACTCGAAATGTTTGACCCAAGTTAAACAATTTAAAGGCAATGCTACCAAATA
CTAATTGAGTGTATGTAAACTTCTGACCCACTGGGAATGTGATGAAAGAAATAAAAGCTGAAATGAATCA
TTCTCTCTACTATTATTCTGATATTTCACATTCTTAAAATAAAGTGGTGATCCTAACTGACCTAAGACAG
GGAATTTTTACTAGGATTAAATGTCAGGAATTGTGAAAAAGTGAGTTTAAATGTATTTGGCTAAGGTGTA
TGTAAACTTCCGACTTCAACTGTATAGGGATCCTCTAGCTAGAGTCGACCTCGCGGGGGGGCCCGGTACC
CAGCTTTTGTTCCCTTTAGTGAGGGTTAATTGCGCGCTTGGCGTAATCATGGTCATAGCTGTTTCCTGTG
TGAAATTGTTATCCGCTCACAATTCCACACAACATACGAGCCGGAAGCATAAAGTGTAAAGCCTGGGGTG
CCTAATGAGTGAGCTAACTCACATTAATTGCGTTGCGCTCACTGCCCGCTTTCCAGTCGGGAAACCTGTC
GTGCCAGCTGCATTAATGAATCGGCCAACGCGCGGGGAGAGGCGGTTTGCGTATTGGGCGCTCTTCCGCT
TCCTCGCTCACTGACTCGCTGCGCTCGGTCGTTCGGCTGCGGCGAGCGGTATCAGCTCACTCAAAGGCGG
TAATACGGTTATCCACAGAATCAGGGGATAACGCAGGAAAGAACATGTGAGCAAAAGGCCAGCAAAAGGC
CAGGAACCGTAAAAAGGCCGCGTTGCTGGCGTTTTTCCATAGGCTCCGCCCCCCTGACGAGCATCACAAA
AATCGACGCTCAAGTCAGAGGTGGCGAAACCCGACAGGACTATAAAGATACCAGGCGTTTCCCCCTGGAA
GCTCCCTCGTGCGCTCTCCTGTTCCGACCCTGCCGCTTACCGGATACCTGTCCGCCTTTCTCCCTTCGGG
AACCGTGGCGCTTTCTCATAGCTCACGCTGTAGGTATCTCAGTTCGGTGTAGGTCGTTCGCTCCAAGCTG
GGCTGTGTGCACGAACCCCCCGTTCAGCCCGACCGCTGCGCCTTATCCGGTAACTATCGTCTTGAGTCCA
ACCCGGTAAGACACGACTTATCGCCACTGGCAGCAGCCACTGGTAACAGGATTAGCAGAGCGAGGTATGT
AGGCGGTGCTACAGAGTTCTTGAAGTGGTGGCCTAACTACGGCTACACTAGAAGAACAGTATTTGGTATC
TGCGCTCTGCTGAAGCCAGTTACCTTCGGAAAAAGAGTTGGTAGCTCTTGATCCGGCAAACAAACCACCG
CTGGTAGCGGTGGTTTTTTTGTTTGCAAGCAGCAGATTACGCGCAGAAAAAAAGGATCTCAAGAAGATCC
TTTGATCTTTTCTACGGGGTCTGACGCTCAGTGGAACGAAAACTCACGTTAAGGGATTTTGGTCATGAGA
TTATCAAAAAGGATCTTCACCTAGATCCTTTTAAATTAAAAATGAAGTTTTAAATCAATCTAAAGTATAT
ATGAGTAAACTTGGTCTGACAGTTACCAATGCTTAATCAGTGAGGCACCTATCTCAGCGATCTGTCTATT
TCGTTCATCCATAGTTGCCTGACTCCCCGTCGTGTAGATAACTACGATACGGGAGGGCTTACCATCTGGC
CCCAGTGCTGCAATGATACCGCGAGACCCACGCTCACCGGCTCCAGATTTATCAGCAATAAACCAGCCAG
CCGGAAGGGCCGAGCGCAGAAGTGGTCCTGCAACTTTATCCGCCTCCATCCAGTCTATTAATTGTTGCCG
GGAAGCTAGAGTAAGTAGTTCGCCAGTTAATAGTTTGCGCAACGTTGTTGCCATTGCTACAGGCATCGTG
GTGTCACGCTCGTCGTTTGGTATGGCTTCATTCAGCTCCGGTTCCCAACGATCAAGGCGAGTTACATGAT
CCCCCATGTTGTGCAAAAAAGCGGTTAGCTCCTTCGGTCCTCCGATCGTTGTCAGAAGTAACTTGGCCGC
AGTGTTATCACTCATGGTTATGGCAGCACTGCATAATTCTCTTACTGTCATGCCATCCGTAAGATGCTTT
TCTGTGACTGGTGAGTACTCAACCAAGTCATTCTGAGAATAGTGTATGCGGCGACCGAGTTGCTCTTGCC
CGGCGTCAATACGGGATAATACCGCGCCACATAGCAGAACTTTAAAAGTGCTCATCATTGGAAAACGTTC
TTCGGGGCGAAAACTCTCAAGGATCTTACCGCTGTTGAGATCCAGTTCGATGTAACCCACTCGTGCACCC
AACTGATCTTCAGCATCTTTTACTTTCACCAGCGTTTCTGGGTGAGCAAAAACAGGAAGGCAAAATGCCG
CAAAAAAGGGAATAAGGGCGACACGGAAATGTTGAATACTCATACTCTTCCTTTTTCAATATTATTGAAG
CATTTATCAGGGTTATTGTCTCATGAGCGGATACATATTTGAATGTATTTAGAAAAATAAACAAATAGGG
GTTCCGCGCACATTTCCCCGAAAAGTGC
Features (pLannotate 1.2.2; 26 found; start..end, strand, type, name):
      7..462     +  rep_origin     f1 ori (sequence partly withheld): f1 bacteriophage origin of replication; arrow indicates direction of (+) strand synthesis
    466..621     -  CDS            lacZα (fragment): LacZα fragment of β-galactosidase; lacZ fragment
    629..647     +  promoter       T7 promoter: promoter for bacteriophage T7 RNA polymerase
   1034..1550    +  LTR            5' LTR: 5' long terminal repeat from murine embryonic stem cell virus
   1614..1955    +  misc_feature   MESV Ψ: packaging signal of murine embryonic stem cell virus
   2022..2438    +  CDS            gag (truncated): truncated Moloney murine leukemia virus (MMLV) gag gene lacking the start codon
   2478..2571    +  ncRNA          5' miR-30a: sequence upstream of the 71-nt precursor of the human miR-30a microRNA (Zeng et al., 2002) miRNA
   2676..2788    +  ncRNA          3' miR-30a: sequence downstream of the 71-nt precursor of the human miR-30a microRNA (Zeng et al., 2002) miRNA
   2826..3155    +  promoter       SV40 promoter: SV40 enhancer and early promoter
   3162..3881    +  CDS            EGFP: the original enhanced GFP (Yang et al., 1996) mammalian codon-optimized
   3898..3914    +  misc_feature   MCS (fragment): pBluescript multiple cloning site
   3954..4468    +  LTR            3' LTR: 3' long terminal repeat from murine embryonic stem cell virus
   4630..4646    -  protein_bind   lac operator: The lac repressor binds to the lac operator to inhibit transcription in E. coli. This inhibition can be relieved by adding lactose or isopropyl-β-D-thiogalactopyranoside (IPTG). lac repressor encoded by lacI
   4654..4684    -  promoter       lac promoter: promoter for the E. coli lac operon
   4699..4720    -  protein_bind   CAP binding site: CAP binding activates transcription in the presence of cAMP. E. coli catabolite activator protein
   4733..4771    -  CDS            lacI (fragment): lac repressor; lacI; The lac repressor binds to the lac operator to inhibit transcription in E. coli. This inhibition can be relieved by adding lactose or isopropyl-β-D-thiogalactopyranoside (IPTG).
   4820..4889    +  CDS            SB100X (fragment): hyperactive variant of the Sleeping Beauty transposase (Mátés et al., 2009)
   5140..5166    +  misc_feature   MCS (fragment): pBluescript multiple cloning site
   5179..5197    -  promoter       T3 promoter: promoter for bacteriophage T3 RNA polymerase
   5242..5258    -  protein_bind   lac operator: The lac repressor binds to the lac operator to inhibit transcription in E. coli. This inhibition can be relieved by adding lactose or isopropyl-β-D-thiogalactopyranoside (IPTG). lac repressor encoded by lacI
   5266..5296    -  promoter       lac promoter: promoter for the E. coli lac operon
   5311..5332    -  protein_bind   CAP binding site: CAP binding activates transcription in the presence of cAMP. E. coli catabolite activator protein
   5345..5437    -  CDS            lacI (fragment): lac repressor; lacI; The lac repressor binds to the lac operator to inhibit transcription in E. coli. This inhibition can be relieved by adding lactose or isopropyl-β-D-thiogalactopyranoside (IPTG).
   5620..6208    -  rep_origin     ori: high-copy-number ColE1/pMB1/pBR322/pUC origin of replication
   6379..7239    -  CDS            AmpR: β-lactamase; bla; confers resistance to ampicillin, carbenicillin, and related antibiotics
   7240..7344    -  promoter       AmpR promoter: bla
