[The description below was written by a language model from this plasmid's Addgene catalogue record and pLannotate feature annotations shown in this document.]
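Description:
pT2/sh-FYN1-GFP_Seq_C is a mammalian expression plasmid on the pT2 Sleeping Beauty transposon backbone, designed to knock down mouse Fyn tyrosine kinase. It is maintained in E. coli through a high-copy ColE1/pUC-type origin and selected with ampicillin via the AmpR (β-lactamase) gene. It also carries an f1 phage origin and remnants of a pBluescript-type cloning vector, including lacZα and lacI fragments, lac promoter/operator elements, and T7 and T3 promoters. The catalogue entry states that the construct has the inverted repeats needed for Sleeping Beauty transposition. The feature table does not annotate these as such; the only related call is a short match labelled as an SB100X fragment, and there is no complete transposase gene, so transposase would have to be supplied from a separate source.

The payload appears to be a cassette lifted from an MSCV-type retroviral shRNA vector. It comprises murine embryonic stem cell virus 5′ and 3′ LTRs, the Ψ packaging signal, a truncated gag segment, and human miR-30a 5′ and 3′ flanking sequences. The flanks bracket the unannotated gap where the Fyn-targeting hairpin sits. In this miR-30-based arrangement the shRNA is embedded in a microRNA context and processed by the endogenous miRNA machinery. It is presumably transcribed from the upstream 5′ LTR, although the record does not name the driving promoter explicitly. Downstream, an SV40 enhancer/early promoter drives EGFP, which marks cells that have taken up the cassette.

When co-delivered with Sleeping Beauty transposase, the cassette can integrate into the genome for stable Fyn knockdown with fluorescent tracking. The associated publication concerns the role of Fyn in antiglioma immune responses.
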