Addgene plasmid #201399: pT2/sh-FYN1-GFP_Seq_C
Purpose: Knockdown of FYN tyrosine kinase. Construct has inverted repeats to be used in Sleeping Beauty transposon system.
Depositing lab: Maria Castro. Depositing organization: University of Michigan. Publication: Fyn tyrosine kinase, a downstream target of receptor tyrosine kinases, modulates antiglioma immune responses. Comba A, Dunn PJ, Argento AE, Kadiyala P, Ventosa M, Patel P, Zamler DB, Nunez FJ, Zhao L, Castro MG, Lowenstein PR. Neuro Oncol. 2020 Jun 9;22(6):806-818. doi: 10.1093/neuonc/noaa006. PubMed 31950181.
Backbone
  Vector backbone: pT2
  Vector type: Mammalian Expression
Growth in bacteria
  Bacterial resistance: Ampicillin, 100 μg/mL
  Growth temperature: 37°C
  Growth strain: NEB Stable
  Copy number: High Copy
Gene/Insert
  Gene/Insert name: FYN
  gRNA/shRNA sequence: CTCGAGTGCTGTTGACAGTGAGCGCCCACACTAACTTCCTGTATAATAGTGAAGCCACAGATGTATTATACAGGAAGTTAGTGTGGTTGCCTACTGCCTCGGAGAATTC
  Species: M. musculus (mouse)
  Cloning method: Restriction Enzyme; 5′ cloning site unknown (unknown if destroyed)
Terms and licenses: Academic/Nonprofit Terms; Industry Terms: Not Available to Industry
How to cite: pT2/sh-FYN1-GFP_Seq_C was a gift from Maria Castro (Addgene plasmid # 201399 ; http://n2t.net/addgene:201399 ; RRID:Addgene_201399)
